Addgene plasmid #119067: pGEM-T-Easy-NLS-Cas9m4-NLS-VP64-TaV-2a-Citrine-FRT-Kan-FRT
Purpose: Donor construct to amplify NLS-Cas9m4-NLS-VP64-TaV-2a-Citrine-FRT-Kan-FRT cassette for BAC recombination
Depositing lab: Tatjana Sauka-Spengler. Depositing organization: University of Oxford. Publication: Ac/Ds transposition for CRISPR/dCas9-SID4x epigenome modulation in zebrafish. Chong-Morrison V, Mayes S, Simoes FC, Senanayake U, Carroll DS, Riley PR, Wilson SW, Sauka-Spengler T. Biol Open. 2023 Jun 15;12(6):bio059995. doi: 10.1242/bio.059995. Epub 2023 Jun 27. PubMed 37367831.
Backbone
  Vector backbone: pGEM-T-Easy
  Backbone size w/o insert (bp): 3095
  Total vector size (bp): 9983
  Vector type: Bacterial Expression
Growth in bacteria
  Bacterial resistance: Ampicillin, 100 μg/mL
  Growth temperature: 37°C
  Growth strain: DH5alpha
  Copy number: High Copy
Gene/Insert
  Gene/Insert name: NLS-Cas9m4-NLS-VP64-TaV-2a-Citrine-FRT-Kan-FRT
  Insert size (bp): 6888
  Cloning method: Gibson Cloning
  Sequencing primers: 5′ TAATACGACTCACTATAGG
Resource information
  A portion of this plasmid was derived from a plasmid made by: Cas9m4-VP64 (Addgene #47319)
Terms and licenses: Academic/Nonprofit Terms; Industry Terms: Not Available to Industry
Depositor comments: Please visit https://www.biorxiv.org/content/10.1101/450684v2 for bioRxiv preprint.
How to cite: pGEM-T-Easy-NLS-Cas9m4-NLS-VP64-TaV-2a-Citrine-FRT-Kan-FRT was a gift from Tatjana Sauka-Spengler (Addgene plasmid # 119067 ; http://n2t.net/addgene:119067 ; RRID:Addgene_119067)
