[The description below was written by a language model from this plasmid's Addgene catalogue record and pLannotate feature annotations shown in this document.]
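Description:
pGEM-T-Easy-NLS-Cas9m4-NLS-VP64-TaV-2a-Citrine-FRT-Kan-FRT is a high-copy bacterial cloning plasmid that serves as a PCR template rather than as an expression vector in its own right. The pGEM-T-Easy backbone supplies a pUC-type ColE1 origin, an f1 origin, ampicillin resistance (bla), and T7 and SP6 phage promoters flanking the insertion site within the disrupted lacZα region. The roughly 6.9 kb insert was assembled by Gibson cloning, with the Cas9m4-VP64 portion derived from an earlier plasmid. The catalogue lists a total size of 9,983 bp, slightly larger than the 9,898 nt sequenced record used for annotation.

The cassette encodes a nuclease-dead S. pyogenes Cas9 (Cas9m4, carrying D10A, D839A, H840A and N863A) flanked by nuclear localisation signals and fused to the VP64 transcriptional activation domain, which the automated annotation picks up only as a short VP16-repeat fragment. A Thosea asigna virus 2A peptide links this to Citrine (annotated as EYFP, its close relative), so that the activator and the yellow fluorescent reporter are produced as separate proteins from one transcript; an SV40 polyadenylation signal is annotated just downstream, on the opposite strand. Apart from the flanking T7 promoter, no promoter is annotated upstream of the dCas9 reading frame, consistent with its intended placement under regulatory sequences in a BAC. Downstream lies an FRT-flanked NeoR/KanR gene driven by tandem bacterial (bla) and SV40 promoters with an HSV TK polyadenylation signal. This gives kanamycin selection of recombinant BACs, and FLP recombinase can subsequently excise the marker. The stated purpose is amplification of the whole cassette for BAC recombination, and the associated work concerns CRISPR/dCas9 epigenome modulation in zebrafish.
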