Features (pLannotate 1.2.2; 27 found; start..end, strand, type, name):
     77..95      +  promoter       T7 promoter: promoter for bacteriophage T7 RNA polymerase
    178..4281    +  CDS            Cas9m4: catalytically dead mutant of the Cas9 endonuclease from the Streptococcus pyogenes Type II CRISPR/Cas system RNA-guided DNA-binding protein that lacks endonuclease activity due to the mutations D10A, D839A, H840A, and N863A (Mali et al., 2013)
   4459..4475    +  CDS            VP96 (fragment): 6 tandem repeats of the minimal activation domain of herpes simplex virus VP16 (Cheng et al., 2013)
   4516..4565    +  CDS            T2A (fragment): 2A peptide from Thosea asigna virus capsid protein Eukaryotic ribosomes fail to insert a peptide bond between the Gly and Pro residues, yielding separate polypeptides.
   4576..5292    +  CDS            EYFP: enhanced YFP mammalian codon-optimized
   5344..5465    -  polyA_signal   SV40 poly(A) signal: SV40 polyadenylation signal
   5488..5556    -  CDS            large T antigen (fragment): large T antigen from SV40 (simian virus 40)
   5589..5636    -  protein_bind   FRT: FLP-mediated recombination occurs in the 8-bp core sequence TCTAGAAA (Turan and Bode, 2011). FLP recombinase from the Saccharomyces cerevisiae 2μ plasmid
   5646..5701    -  CDS            lacZα (fragment): LacZα fragment of β-galactosidase; lacZ fragment
   5730..5834    +  promoter       AmpR promoter: bla
   5836..6026    +  promoter       SV40 promoter (fragment): SV40 enhancer and early promoter
   6066..6860    +  CDS            NeoR/KanR: aminoglycoside phosphotransferase from Tn5; aph(3')-II (or nptII); confers resistance to neomycin, kanamycin, and G418 (Geneticin®)
   6867..6915    +  polyA_signal   HSV TK poly(A) signal: herpes simplex virus thymidine kinase polyadenylation signal (Cole and Stacy, 1985)
   6940..6973    -  protein_bind   FRT (minimal): supports FLP-mediated excision but not integration (Turan and Bode, 2011) FLP recombinase from the Saccharomyces cerevisiae 2μ plasmid
   6997..7036    -  rep_origin     SV40 ori (fragment): SV40 origin of replication
   7042..7104    -  CDS            VESPI_VESMG (fragment): Experimental evidence at protein level: Swiss-Prot protein existence level 1. Shows contractile activity on isolated ileum smooth muscle. From Vespa magnifica (Hornet).
   7116..7134    -  promoter       SP6 promoter: promoter for bacteriophage SP6 RNA polymerase
   7176..7192    -  protein_bind   lac operator: The lac repressor binds to the lac operator to inhibit transcription in E. coli. This inhibition can be relieved by adding lactose or isopropyl-β-D-thiogalactopyranoside (IPTG). lac repressor encoded by lacI
   7200..7230    -  promoter       lac promoter: promoter for the E. coli lac operon
   7245..7266    -  protein_bind   CAP binding site: CAP binding activates transcription in the presence of cAMP. E. coli catabolite activator protein
   7279..7371    -  CDS            lacI (fragment): lac repressor; lacI; The lac repressor binds to the lac operator to inhibit transcription in E. coli. This inhibition can be relieved by adding lactose or isopropyl-β-D-thiogalactopyranoside (IPTG).
   7554..8142    -  rep_origin     ori: high-copy-number ColE1/pMB1/pBR322/pUC origin of replication
   8313..9173    -  CDS            AmpR: β-lactamase; bla; confers resistance to ampicillin, carbenicillin, and related antibiotics
   9174..9278    -  promoter       AmpR promoter: bla
   9305..9355    +  misc_feature   bom (fragment): basis of mobility region from pBR322
   9383..9811    -  rep_origin     f1 ori (sequence partly withheld): f1 bacteriophage origin of replication; arrow indicates direction of (+) strand synthesis
   9815..74      -  CDS            lacZα (fragment) (across the origin): LacZα fragment of β-galactosidase; lacZ fragment
>Addgene plasmid #119067 | pGEM-T-Easy-NLS-Cas9m4-NLS-VP64-TaV-2a-Citrine-FRT-Kan-FRT | addgene full sequence | sequence record 234973 | Addgene NGS Result
TGCTGCAAGGCGATTAAGTTGGGTAACGCCAGGGTTTTCCCAGTCACGACGTTGTAAAACGACGGCCAGT
GAATTGTAATACGACTCACTATAGGGCGAATTGGGCCCGACGTCGCATGCTCCCGGCCGCCATGGCGGCC
GCGGATGCCCAAGAAGAAGAGGAAGGTGGGAAGGGGGATGGACAAGAAGTACTCCATTGGGCTCGCTATC
GGCACAAACAGCGTCGGCTGGGCCGTCATTACGGACGAGTACAAGGTGCCGAGCAAAAAATTCAAAGTTC
TGGGCAATACCGATCGCCACAGCATAAAGAAGAACCTCATTGGCGCCCTCCTGTTCGACTCCGGGGAGAC
GGCCGAAGCCACGCGGCTCAAAAGAACAGCACGGCGCAGATATACCCGCAGAAAGAATCGGATCTGCTAC
CTGCAGGAGATCTTTAGTAATGAGATGGCTAAGGTGGATGACTCTTTCTTCCATAGGCTGGAGGAGTCCT
TTTTGGTGGAGGAGGATAAAAAGCACGAGCGCCACCCAATCTTTGGCAATATCGTGGACGAGGTGGCGTA
CCATGAAAAGTACCCAACCATATATCATCTGAGGAAGAAGCTTGTAGACAGTACTGATAAGGCTGACTTG
CGGTTGATCTATCTCGCGCTGGCGCATATGATCAAATTTCGGGGACACTTCCTCATCGAGGGGGACCTGA
ACCCAGACAACAGCGATGTCGACAAACTCTTTATCCAACTGGTTCAGACTTACAATCAGCTTTTCGAAGA
GAACCCGATCAATGCATCCGGAGTTGACGCCAAAGCAATCCTGAGCGCTAGGCTGTCCAAATCCCGGCGG
CTCGAAAACCTCATCGCACAGCTCCCTGGGGAGAAGAAGAACGGCCTGTTTGGTAATCTTATCGCCCTGT
CACTCGGGCTGACCCCCAACTTTAAATCTAACTTCGACCTGGCCGAAGATGCCAAGCTTCAACTGAGCAA
AGACACCTACGATGATGATCTCGACAATCTGCTGGCCCAGATCGGCGACCAGTACGCAGACCTTTTTTTG
GCGGCAAAGAACCTGTCAGACGCCATTCTGCTGAGTGATATTCTGCGAGTGAACACGGAGATCACCAAAG
CTCCGCTGAGCGCTAGTATGATCAAGCGCTATGATGAGCACCACCAAGACTTGACTTTGCTGAAGGCCCT
TGTCAGACAGCAACTGCCTGAGAAGTACAAGGAAATTTTCTTCGATCAGTCTAAAAATGGCTACGCCGGA
TACATTGACGGCGGAGCAAGCCAGGAGGAATTTTACAAATTTATTAAGCCCATCTTGGAAAAAATGGACG
GCACCGAGGAGCTGCTGGTAAAGCTTAACAGAGAAGATCTGTTGCGCAAACAGCGCACTTTCGACAATGG
AAGCATCCCCCACCAGATTCACCTGGGCGAACTGCACGCTATCCTCAGGCGGCAAGAGGATTTCTACCCC
TTTTTGAAAGATAACAGGGAAAAGATTGAGAAAATCCTCACATTTCGGATACCCTACTATGTAGGCCCCC
TCGCCCGGGGAAATTCCAGATTCGCGTGGATGACTCGCAAATCAGAAGAGACCATCACTCCCTGGAACTT
CGAGGAAGTCGTGGATAAGGGGGCCTCTGCCCAGTCCTTCATCGAAAGGATGACTAACTTTGATAAAAAT
CTGCCTAACGAAAAGGTGCTTCCTAAACACTCTCTGCTGTACGAGTACTTCACAGTTTATAACGAGCTCA
CCAAGGTCAAATACGTCACAGAAGGGATGAGAAAGCCAGCATTCCTGTCTGGAGAGCAGAAGAAAGCTAT
CGTGGACCTCCTCTTCAAGACGAACCGGAAAGTTACCGTGAAACAGCTCAAAGAGGACTATTTCAAAAAG
ATTGAATGTTTCGACTCTGTTGAAATCAGCGGAGTGGAGGATCGCTTCAACGCATCCCTGGGAACGTATC
ACGATCTCCTGAAAATCATTAAAGACAAGGACTTCCTGGACAATGAGGAGAACGAGGACATTCTTGAGGA
CATTGTCCTCACCCTTACGTTGTTTGAAGATAGGGAGATGATTGAAGAACGCTTGAAAACTTACGCTCAT
CTCTTCGACGACAAAGTCATGAAACAGCTCAAGAGGCGCCGATATACAGGATGGGGGCGGCTGTCAAGAA
AACTGATCAATGGGATCCGAGACAAGCAGAGTGGAAAGACAATCCTGGATTTTCTTAAGTCCGATGGATT
TGCCAACCGGAACTTCATGCAGTTGATCCATGATGACTCTCTCACCTTTAAGGAGGACATCCAGAAAGCA
CAAGTTTCTGGCCAGGGGGACAGTCTCCACGAGCACATCGCTAATCTTGCAGGTAGCCCAGCTATCAAAA
AGGGAATACTGCAGACCGTTAAGGTCGTGGATGAACTCGTCAAAGTAATGGGAAGGCATAAGCCCGAGAA
TATCGTTATCGAGATGGCCCGAGAGAACCAAACTACCCAGAAGGGACAGAAGAACAGTAGGGAAAGGATG
AAGAGGATTGAAGAGGGTATAAAAGAACTGGGGTCCCAAATCCTTAAGGAACACCCAGTTGAAAACACCC
AGCTTCAGAATGAGAAGCTCTACCTGTACTACCTGCAGAACGGCAGGGACATGTACGTGGATCAGGAACT
GGACATCAATCGGCTCTCCGACTACGACGTGGCTGCTATCGTGCCCCAGTCTTTTCTCAAAGATGATTCT
ATTGATAATAAAGTGTTGACAAGATCCGATAAAGCTAGAGGGAAGAGTGATAACGTCCCCTCAGAAGAAG
TTGTCAAGAAAATGAAAAATTATTGGCGGCAGCTGCTGAACGCCAAACTGATCACACAACGGAAGTTCGA
TAATCTGACTAAGGCTGAACGAGGTGGCCTGTCTGAGTTGGATAAAGCCGGCTTCATCAAAAGGCAGCTT
GTTGAGACACGCCAGATCACCAAGCACGTGGCCCAAATTCTCGATTCACGCATGAACACCAAGTACGATG
AAAATGACAAACTGATTCGAGAGGTGAAAGTTATTACTCTGAAGTCTAAGCTGGTCTCAGATTTCAGAAA
GGACTTTCAGTTTTATAAGGTGAGAGAGATCAACAATTACCACCATGCGCATGATGCCTACCTGAATGCA
GTGGTAGGCACTGCACTTATCAAAAAATATCCCAAGCTTGAATCTGAATTTGTTTACGGAGACTATAAAG
TGTACGATGTTAGGAAAATGATCGCAAAGTCTGAGCAGGAAATAGGCAAGGCCACCGCTAAGTACTTCTT
TTACAGCAATATTATGAATTTTTTCAAGACCGAGATTACACTGGCCAATGGAGAGATTCGGAAGCGACCA
CTTATCGAAACAAACGGAGAAACAGGAGAAATCGTGTGGGACAAGGGTAGGGATTTCGCGACAGTCCGGA
AGGTCCTGTCCATGCCGCAGGTGAACATCGTTAAAAAGACCGAAGTACAGACCGGAGGCTTCTCCAAGGA
AAGTATCCTCCCGAAAAGGAACAGCGACAAGCTGATCGCACGCAAAAAAGATTGGGACCCCAAGAAATAC
GGCGGATTCGATTCTCCTACAGTCGCTTACAGTGTACTGGTTGTGGCCAAAGTGGAGAAAGGGAAGTCTA
AAAAACTCAAAAGCGTCAAGGAACTGCTGGGCATCACAATCATGGAGCGATCAAGCTTCGAAAAAAACCC
CATCGACTTTCTCGAGGCGAAAGGATATAAAGAGGTCAAAAAAGACCTCATCATTAAGCTTCCCAAGTAC
TCTCTCTTTGAGCTTGAAAACGGCCGGAAACGAATGCTCGCTAGTGCGGGCGAGCTGCAGAAAGGTAACG
AGCTGGCACTGCCCTCTAAATACGTTAATTTCTTGTATCTGGCCAGCCACTATGAAAAGCTCAAAGGGTC
TCCCGAAGATAATGAGCAGAAGCAGCTGTTCGTGGAACAACACAAACACTACCTTGATGAGATCATCGAG
CAAATAAGCGAATTCTCCAAAAGAGTGATCCTCGCCGACGCTAACCTCGATAAGGTGCTTTCTGCTTACA
ATAAGCACAGGGATAAGCCCATCAGGGAGCAGGCAGAAAACATTATCCACTTGTTTACTCTGACCAACTT
GGGCGCGCCTGCAGCCTTCAAGTACTTCGACACCACCATAGACAGAAAGCGGTACACCTCTACAAAGGAG
GTCCTGGACGCCACACTGATTCATCAGTCAATTACGGGGCTCTATGAAACAAGAATCGACCTCTCTCAGC
TCGGTGGAGACAGCAGGGCTGACCCCAAGAAGAAGAGGAAGGTGGAGGCCAGCGGTTCCGGACGGGCTGA
CGCATTGGACGATTTTGATCTGGATATGCTGGGAAGTGACGCCCTCGATGATTTTGACCTTGACATGCTT
GGTTCGGATGCCCTTGATGACTTTGACCTCGACATGCTCGGCAGTGACGCCCTTGATGATTTCGACCTGG
ACATGCTGATTAACTCTAGAGATATCGGATCAGGAGAGGGCAGGGGAAGTCTTCTAACATGCGGGGACGT
GGAGGAAAATCCCGGGCCCAGATCTGTGAGCAAGGGCGAGGAGCTGTTCACCGGGGTGGTGCCCATCCTG
GTCGAGCTGGACGGCGACGTAAACGGCCACAAGTTCAGCGTGTCCGGCGAGGGCGAGGGCGATGCCACCT
ACGGCAAGCTGACCCTGAAGTTCATCTGCACCACCGGCAAGCTGCCCGTGCCCTGGCCCACCCTCGTGAC
CACCTTCGGCTACGGCCTGATGTGCTTCGCCCGCTACCCCGACCACATGAAGCAGCACGACTTCTTCAAG
TCCGCCATGCCCGAAGGCTACGTCCAGGAGCGCACCATCTTCTTCAAAGACGACGGCAACTACAAGACCC
GCGCCGAGGTGAAGTTCGAGGGCGACACCCTGGTGAACCGCATCGAGCTGAAGGGCATCGACTTCAAGGA
GGACGGCAACATCCTGGGGCACAAGCTGGAGTACAACTACAACAGCCACAACGTCTATATCATGGCCGAC
AAGCAGAAGAACGGCATCAAGGTGAACTTCAAGATCCGCCACAACATCGAGGACGGCAGCGTGCAGCTCG
CCGACCACTACCAGCAGAACACCCCCATCGGCGACGGCCCCGTGCTGCTGCCCGACAACCACTACCTGAG
CTACCAGTCCGCCCTGAGCAAAGACCCCAACGAGAAGCGCGATCACATGGTCCTGCTGGAGTTCGTGACC
GCCGCCGGGATCACTCTCGGCATGGACGAGCTGTACAAGTAAAGCGGCCGCGACTCTAGAGTCGGGGCGG
CCGGCCGCTTCGAGCAGACATGATAAGATACATTGATGAGTTTGGACAAACCACAACTAGAATGCAGTGA
AAAAAATGCTTTATTTGTGAAATTTGTGATGCTATTGCTTTATTTGTAACCATTATAAGCTGCAATAAAC
AAGTTAACAACAACAATTGCATTCATTTTATGTTTCGGGTTCAGGGGGAGGTGTGGGAGGTTTTTTAAAG
CAAGTAAAACCTCTACAAATGTGGTAAAATCGATAAGGATCCGTCGACCGACCTGCTTGAAGTTCCTATA
CTTTCTAGAGAATAGGAACTTCGGAATAGGAACTTCAAGATCCCCCTGGCGAAAGGGGGATGTGCTGCAA
GGCGATTAAGTTGGGTAACGCCAGGGTTTTCGTCAGGTGGCACTTTTCGGGGAAATGTGCGCGGAACCCC
TATTTGTTTATTTTTCTAAATACATTCAAATATGTATCCGCTCATGAGACAATAACCCTGATAAATGCTT
CAATAATATTGAAAAAGGAAGAGTCCTGAGGCGGAAAGAACCAGCTGTGGAATGTGTGTCAGTTAGGGTG
TGGAAAGTCCCCAGGCTCCCCAGCAGGCAGAAGTATGCAAAGCATGCATCTCAATTAGTCAGCAACCAGG
TGTGGAAAGTCCCCAGGCTCCCCAGCAGGCAGAAGTATGCAAAGCATGCATCTCAATTAGTCAGTAACCA
TAGTCCGCAAAGATCGATCAAGAGACAGGATGAGGATCGTTTCGCATGATTGAACAAGATGGATTGCACG
CAGGTTCTCCGGCCGCTTGGGTGGAGAGGCTATTCGGCTATGACTGGGCACAACAGACAATCGGCTGCTC
TGATGCCGCCGTGTTCCGGCTGTCAGCGCAGGGGCGCCCGGTTCTTTTTGTCAAGACCGACCTGTCCGGT
GCCCTGAATGAACTGCAAGACGAGGCAGCGCGGCTATCGTGGCTGGCCACGACGGGCGTTCCTTGCGCAG
CTGTGCTCGACGTTGTCACTGAAGCGGGAAGGGACTGGCTGCTATTGGGCGAAGTGCCGGGGCAGGATCT
CCTGTCATCTCACCTTGCTCCTGCCGAGAAAGTATCCATCATGGCTGATGCAATGCGGCGGCTGCATACG
CTTGATCCGGCTACCTGCCCATTCGACCACCAAGCGAAACATCGCATCGAGCGAGCACGTACTCGGATGG
AAGCCGGTCTTGTCGATCAGGATGATCTGGACGAAGAGCATCAGGGGCTCGCGCCAGCCGAACTGTTCGC
CAGGCTCAAGGCGAGCATGCCCGACGGCGAGGATCTCGTCGTGACCCATGGCGATGCCTGCTTGCCGAAT
ATCATGGTGGAAAATGGCCGCTTTTCTGGATTCATCGACTGTGGCCGGCTGGGTGTGGCGGACCGCTATC
AGGACATAGCGTTGGCTACCCGTGATATTGCTGAAGAGCTTGGCGGCGAATGGGCTGACCGCTTCCTCGT
GCTTTACGGTATCGCCGCTCCCGATTCGCAGCGCATCGCCTTCTATCGCCTTCTTGACGAGTTCTTCTGA
GGGGATCGGCAATAAAAAGACAGAATAAAACGCACGGGTGTTGGGTCGTTTGTTCGGATCCGAGCTTCAA
AAGCGCTCTGAAGTTCCTATACTTTCTAGAGAATAGGAACTTCGGAATAGTAACTTCTCCATGGTAGCCT
CCAAAAAAGCCTCCTCACTACTTCTGGAATAGCTCAATCACTAGTGAATTCGCGGCCGCCTGCAGGTCGA
CCATATGGGAGAGCTCCCAACGCGTTGGATGCATAGCTTGAGTATTCTATAGTGTCACCTAAATAGCTTG
GCGTAATCATGGTCATAGCTGTTTCCTGTGTGAAATTGTTATCCGCTCACAATTCCACACAACATACGAG
CCGGAAGCATAAAGTGTAAAGCCTGGGGTGCCTAATGAGTGAGCTAACTCACATTAATTGCGTTGCGCTC
ACTGCCCGCTTTCCAGTCGGGAAACCTGTCGTGCCAGCTGCATTAATGAATCGGCCAACGCGCGGGGAGA
GGCGGTTTGCGTATTGGGCGCTCTTCCGCTTCCTCGCTCACTGACTCGCTGCGCTCGGTCGTTCGGCTGC
GGCGAGCGGTATCAGCTCACTCAAAGGCGGTAATACGGTTATCCACAGAATCAGGGGATAACGCAGGAAA
GAACATGTGAGCAAAAGGCCAGCAAAAGGCCAGGAACCGTAAAAAGGCCGCGTTGCTGGCGTTTTTCCAT
AGGCTCCGCCCCCCTGACGAGCATCACAAAAATCGACGCTCAAGTCAGAGGTGGCGAAACCCGACAGGAC
TATAAAGATACCAGGCGTTTCCCCCTGGAAGCTCCCTCGTGCGCTCTCCTGTTCCGACCCTGCCGCTTAC
CGGATACCTGTCCGCCTTTCTCCCTTCGGGAAGCGTGGCGCTTTCTCATAGCTCACGCTGTAGGTATCTC
AGTTCGGTGTAGGTCGTTCGCTCCAAGCTGGGCTGTGTGCACGAACCCCCCGTTCAGCCCGACCGCTGCG
CCTTATCCGGTAACTATCGTCTTGAGTCCAACCCGGTAAGACACGACTTATCGCCACTGGCAGCAGCCAC
TGGTAACAGGATTAGCAGAGCGAGGTATGTAGGCGGTGCTACAGAGTTCTTGAAGTGGTGGCCTAACTAC
GGCTACACTAGAAGAACAGTATTTGGTATCTGCGCTCTGCTGAAGCCAGTTACCTTCGGAAAAAGAGTTG
GTAGCTCTTGATCCGGCAAACAAACCACCGCTGGTAGCGGTGGTTTTTTTGTTTGCAAGCAGCAGATTAC
GCGCAGAAAAAAAGGATCTCAAGAAGATCCTTTGATCTTTTCTACGGGGTCTGACGCTCAGTGGAACGAA
AACTCACGTTAAGGGATTTTGGTCATGAGATTATCAAAAAGGATCTTCACCTAGATCCTTTTAAATTAAA
AATGAAGTTTTAAATCAATCTAAAGTATATATGAGTAAACTTGGTCTGACAGTTACCAATGCTTAATCAG
TGAGGCACCTATCTCAGCGATCTGTCTATTTCGTTCATCCATAGTTGCCTGACTCCCCGTCGTGTAGATA
ACTACGATACGGGAGGGCTTACCATCTGGCCCCAGTGCTGCAATGATACCGCGAGACCCACGCTCACCGG
CTCCAGATTTATCAGCAATAAACCAGCCAGCCGGAAGGGCCGAGCGCAGAAGTGGTCCTGCAACTTTATC
CGCCTCCATCCAGTCTATTAATTGTTGCCGGGAAGCTAGAGTAAGTAGTTCGCCAGTTAATAGTTTGCGC
AACGTTGTTGCCATTGCTACAGGCATCGTGGTGTCACGCTCGTCGTTTGGTATGGCTTCATTCAGCTCCG
GTTCCCAACGATCAAGGCGAGTTACATGATCCCCCATGTTGTGCAAAAAAGCGGTTAGCTCCTTCGGTCC
TCCGATCGTTGTCAGAAGTAAGTTGGCCGCAGTGTTATCACTCATGGTTATGGCAGCACTGCATAATTCT
CTTACTGTCATGCCATCCGTAAGATGCTTTTCTGTGACTGGTGAGTACTCAACCAAGTCATTCTGAGAAT
AGTGTATGCGGCGACCGAGTTGCTCTTGCCCGGCGTCAATACGGGATAATACCGCGCCACATAGCAGAAC
TTTAAAAGTGCTCATCATTGGAAAACGTTCTTCGGGGCGAAAACTCTCAAGGATCTTACCGCTGTTGAGA
TCCAGTTCGATGTAACCCACTCGTGCACCCAACTGATCTTCAGCATCTTTTACTTTCACCAGCGTTTCTG
GGTGAGCAAAAACAGGAAGGCAAAATGCCGCAAAAAAGGGAATAAGGGCGACACGGAAATGTTGAATACT
CATACTCTTCCTTTTTCAATATTATTGAAGCATTTATCAGGGTTATTGTCTCATGAGCGGATACATATTT
GAATGTATTTAGAAAAATAAACAAATAGGGGTTCCGCGCACATTTCCCCGAAAAGTGCCACCTGATGCGG
TGTGAAATACCGCACAGATGCGTAAGGAGAAAATACCGCATCAGGAAATTGTAAGCGTTAATATTTTGTT
AAAATTCGCGTTAAATTTTTGTTAAATCAGCTCATTTTTTAACCAATAGGCCGAAATCGGCAAAATCCCT
TATAAATCAAAAGAATAGACCGAGATAGGGT
[37 nt withheld, positions 9482-9518]
AAAGAACGTGGACTCCAACGTCAAAGG
[49 nt withheld, positions 9546-9594]
T
[91 nt withheld, positions 9596-9686]
G
[124 nt withheld, positions 9688-9811]
CCATTCGCCATTCAGGCTGCGCAACTGTTGGGAAGGGCGATCGGTGCGGGCCTCTTCGCTATTACGCCAG
CTGGCGAAAGGGGGATG
